Addgene plasmid #244608: CL20_mEGFP_FOidr_056
Purpose: Express mEGFP-tagged intrinsically disordered protein (IDR), FOidr_056, derived from human fusion protein EP300_ZNF384
Depositing lab: Richard Kriwacki. Depositing organization: St. Jude Children's Research Hospital. Publication: Proteome-wide computational analyses reveal links between protein condensate formation and RNA biology. Maiti S, Tripathi S, Baggett DW, Phillips AH, Park CG, Wang J, Wahiduzzaman, Freyaldenhoven WT, Kinger S, Pioso BJ, Bollinger JC, Somjee R, Lang B, Babu MM, Kriwacki RW. Sci Adv. 2025 Dec 5;11(49):eady1420. doi: 10.1126/sciadv.ady1420. Epub 2025 Dec 3. PubMed 41337585.
Backbone
  Vector backbone: CL20
  Vector type: Mammalian Expression
Growth in bacteria
  Bacterial resistance: Ampicillin, 100 μg/mL
  Growth temperature: 37°C
  Growth strain: NEB Stable
  Copy number: High Copy
Gene/Insert
  Gene/Insert name: FOidr_056
  Species: H. sapiens (human)
  Mutation: Unmutated
  Tag / fusion protein: monomeric EGFP (N terminal on insert)
  Cloning method: Restriction Enzyme; 5′ cloning site Unknown (unknown if destroyed)
Terms and licenses: Academic/Nonprofit Terms; Industry Terms: Not Available to Industry
Depositor comments: EP300_ZNF384_1_339
How to cite: CL20_mEGFP_FOidr_056 was a gift from Richard Kriwacki (Addgene plasmid # 244608 ; http://n2t.net/addgene:244608 ; RRID:Addgene_244608)
