[The description below was written by a language model from this plasmid's Addgene catalogue record and pLannotate feature annotations shown in this document.]
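Description:
CL20_mEGFP_FOidr_056 is an 8.1 kb mammalian expression plasmid built on the CL20 backbone. The feature table shows this to be a self-inactivating HIV-1 lentiviral transfer vector, although the catalogue lists it only as mammalian expression. It is maintained in E. coli through a high-copy ColE1/pUC-type origin and the β-lactamase gene for ampicillin selection. The recombination-reducing growth strain recorded for it is consistent with the presence of repeated LTR sequences. No mammalian selection marker is annotated.

The viral portion consists of a CMV enhancer fused to a truncated 5' LTR, followed by the Ψ packaging signal with a partial gag sequence, the cPPT/CTS, the Rev response element and a ΔU3 3' LTR. A rabbit β-globin polyadenylation signal lies downstream of the 3' LTR. These elements allow Tat-independent production of a packageable genomic RNA when helper functions are supplied in trans. They also support Rev-dependent nuclear export of that RNA and leave the integrated provirus with inactive LTR promoters. An SV40 origin and poly(A) signal lie outside the viral region.

Between the RRE and the 3' LTR, an internal CMV enhancer/promoter drives an open reading frame encoding monomeric EGFP fused to the N terminus of FOidr_056. This insert is an unmutated intrinsically disordered region from the human oncogenic fusion protein EP300_ZNF384. The depositor notes it as residues 1–339, and the annotation maps this segment to the EP300 portion. The construct expresses the fluorescently tagged IDR in mammalian cells, by transfection or potentially by lentiviral transduction. The associated work concerns links between protein condensate formation and RNA biology, so the tagged protein presumably lets its localisation and condensate behaviour be imaged.
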