Features (pLannotate 1.2.2; 29 found; start..end, strand, type, name):
    199..254     -  polyA_signal   β-globin poly(A) signal: rabbit β-globin polyadenylation signal (Gil and Proudfoot, 1987)
    340..475     -  LTR            3' LTR (ΔU3) (fragment): self-inactivating 3' long terminal repeat (LTR) from HIV-1
    477..545     -  CDS            nef (fragment): NEF_HV1Z2 - Experimental evidence at protein level: Swiss-Prot protein existence level 1. Extracellular Nef protein targets CD4(+) T-lymphocytes for apoptosis by interacting with CXCR4 surface receptors. From Human immunodeficiency virus type 1 group M subtype D (isolate Z2/CDC-Z34) (HIV-1).
    571..1587    -  CDS            EP300 (fragment): EP300_HUMAN - Also known as P300. Experimental evidence at protein level: Swiss-Prot protein existence level 1. (Microbial infection) In case of HIV-1 infection, it is recruited by the viral protein Tat. Regulates Tat's transactivating activity and may help inducing chromatin remodeling of proviral genes. Binds to and may be involved in the transforming capacity of the adenovirus E1A protein. From Homo sapiens (Human).
   1630..2346    -  CDS            mEGFP: mEGFP is a basic (constitutively fluorescent) green fluorescent protein published in 2002, derived from Aequorea victoria. It has moderate acid sensitivity.
   2360..2397    -  misc_feature   MCS (fragment): multiple cloning site
   2396..2412    -  promoter       tight TRE promoter (fragment): Tet-responsive promoter PTight, consisting of seven tet operator sequences followed by the minimal CMV promoter
   2428..2631    -  promoter       CMV promoter: human cytomegalovirus (CMV) immediate early promoter
   2632..2935    -  enhancer       CMV enhancer: human cytomegalovirus immediate early enhancer
   3003..3019    -  misc_feature   MCS (fragment): multiple cloning site
   3019..3044    -  CDS            Rev (fragment): human immunodeficiency virus 1 (HIV-1) Rev protein; rev; enhances nuclear export of unspliced and incompletely spliced viral mRNAs
   3421..3654    -  misc_feature   RRE: The Rev response element (RRE) of HIV-1 allows for Rev-dependent mRNA export from the nucleus to the cytoplasm.
   3788..3871    -  CDS            vif (fragment): VIF_HV1BR - Experimental evidence at protein level: Swiss-Prot protein existence level 1. Counteracts the innate antiviral activity of host APOBEC3F and APOBEC3G. Forms a complex with host APOBEC3F and APOBEC3G thus preventing the entry of these lethally hypermutating enzymes into progeny virions. Recruits an active E3 ubiquitin ligase complex composed of elongin BC, CUL5, and RBX2 to induce polyubiquitination of APOBEC3G and APOBEC3F. In turn, they are directed to the 26S proteasome for degradation. Vif interaction with APOBEC3G also blocks its cytidine deaminase activity in a proteasome-inde
   4014..4131    -  misc_feature   cPPT/CTS: central polypurine tract and central termination sequence of HIV-1
   4280..4639    -  CDS            HIV-1 gag (fragment): gag protein from human immunodeficiency virus 1; gag
   4623..4748    -  misc_feature   HIV-1 Ψ: packaging signal of human immunodeficiency virus type 1
   4795..5052    -  LTR            5' LTR (truncated): truncated 5' long terminal repeat (LTR) from HIV-1
   5054..5433    -  enhancer       CMV enhancer: human cytomegalovirus immediate early enhancer
   5464..5568    +  promoter       AmpR promoter: bla
   5569..6429    +  CDS            AmpR: β-lactamase; bla; confers resistance to ampicillin, carbenicillin, and related antibiotics
   6600..7188    +  rep_origin     ori: high-copy-number ColE1/pMB1/pBR322/pUC origin of replication
   7371..7425    +  CDS            lacI (fragment): lac repressor; lacI; The lac repressor binds to the lac operator to inhibit transcription in E. coli. This inhibition can be relieved by adding lactose or isopropyl-β-D-thiogalactopyranoside (IPTG).
   7427..7561    -  polyA_signal   SV40 poly(A) signal: SV40 polyadenylation signal
   7581..7716    -  rep_origin     SV40 ori: SV40 origin of replication
   7740..7762    -  promoter       SV40 promoter (fragment): SV40 enhancer and early promoter
   7769..7808    +  CDS            lacI (fragment): lac repressor; lacI; The lac repressor binds to the lac operator to inhibit transcription in E. coli. This inhibition can be relieved by adding lactose or isopropyl-β-D-thiogalactopyranoside (IPTG).
   7821..7842    +  protein_bind   CAP binding site: CAP binding activates transcription in the presence of cAMP. E. coli catabolite activator protein
   7857..7887    +  promoter       lac promoter: promoter for the E. coli lac operon
   7895..7911    +  protein_bind   lac operator: The lac repressor binds to the lac operator to inhibit transcription in E. coli. This inhibition can be relieved by adding lactose or isopropyl-β-D-thiogalactopyranoside (IPTG). lac repressor encoded by lacI
>Addgene plasmid #244608 | CL20_mEGFP_FOidr_056 | addgene full sequence | sequence record 490717 | Addgene NGS Result
AAAAAAAATCTAACCTCAAGTCAAGGCTTTTCTATGGAATAAGGAATGGACAGCAGGGGGCTGTTTCATA
TACTGATGACCTCTTTATAGCCAACCTTTGTTCATGGCAGCCAGCATATGGGCATATGTTGCCAAACTCT
AAACCAAATACTCATTCTGATGTTTTAAATGATTTGCCCTCCCATATGTCCTTCCGAGTGAGAGACACAA
AAAATTCCAACACACTATTGCAATGAAAATAAATTTCCTTTATTAGCCAGAAGTCAGATGCTCAAGGGGC
TTCATGATGTCCCCATAATTTTTGGCAGAGGGAAAAAGATCTGCTAGCTCGAGCAGCTGAAGCTTTATTG
AGGCTTAAGCAGTGGGTTCCCTAGTTAGCCAGAGAGCTCCCAGGCTCAGATCTGGTCTAACCAGAGAGAC
CCAGTACAGGCAAAAAGCAGATCTTGTCTTCTTTGGGAGTGAATTAGCCCTTCCAGTCCCCCCTTTTCTT
TTAAAAAGTGGCTAAGATCTACAGCTGCCTTGTAAGTCATTGGTCTTAAAGGTACCGTAATCTTATCTAG
AACCGGTTCACTGGATGAGCTTGCGCTTCTCTGGATCAGCTGTATGTGCTCCAGAACCCATCCCTTGGGC
AACTGGAGTCACCAGGCCTGGCTGCTGGACCTGCGGGGCTGGCTGTTGACCCATGTTGGGCATTCCTCCA
CCAGGAACTGCCTTTTTGTCCATAGCAAATGGAGATAAGTTATTTGATAGTACAGTTTTTGTCTGAATCT
GGAGACCAAGGCCACTGGCTCCAATCTGCTGTCCAGGATTCTGAGTATATGGTGAACCATAAGGATTGGG
GTTGTTCATCATTCCCATCTTAAGAGGCTGGGGGCCTCTCAATCCTGTTTGTCCTCCCATCTGGGGAGAG
CCCTGCTGAAGAGGCTCAGTCAGTAAGTTGCCAGCACTTCCCATGCCTGGGTTTGGGTACTGCATATTCT
GTCGCCCTCGGCCTGCTCCAATTGAACCGTTCATGACTTGATTAGGCATTATCCCTTGTCCATTGCCTGC
AGCCAACATTCCAGGATTCATGCCCGCATTCATCCCTGTGTTCATTCCCATGGCAGGCTGATTTACTGGA
CTGTTCATCATACCTGTTGACTGCGTAGGACCCTGATTTGGTCCACTAGTGCCCATCCCCATGTTGGGAG
AAGTCAAGCCTGCCTGTGTCATTGGGCTTTTGACCATGCTATTTATCAAACCTAATCCAGGACTGCTCTG
TTGGGCCTGGCTGGCCATGACTTGACCTGGGCCACCAACTCCCATATTGAGGTTAGGGGAACTACCAGAT
CGCAGCAATTCTGACAGCTGTTTATGTTTAGAAGCTGCATCTTGTACCATGCCAAGACTTGTCTGAAGCT
GATTAATATCACCACCATTGGTTAGTCCCAATTCTGTAGAGTTGATTAATTCATCTGGTAAGTCGTGCTC
CAAGTCAAATAGAGAGCCAAAATCTGTGCCATCGCTGGCGGACGCCGAGAGGGCCGGAGATGAGAGTTTA
GGCCGCTTGGCTGAAGGCGGCCCCGGTTCCACCACATTCTCGGCCATCCGGGAAGCGGCCGCACTTCCCC
CGGAGCCTCCGCTTCCGCCCTTGTACAGCTCGTCCATGCCGAGAGTGATCCCGGCGGCGGTCACGAACTC
CAGCAGGACCATGTGATCGCGCTTCTCGTTGGGGTCTTTGCTCAGCTTGGACTGGGTGCTCAGGTAGTGG
TTGTCGGGCAGCAGCACGGGGCCGTCGCCGATGGGGGTGTTCTGCTGGTAGTGGTCGGCGAGCTGCACGC
TGCCGTCCTCGATGTTGTGGCGGATCTTGAAGTTCACCTTGATGCCGTTCTTCTGCTTGTCGGCCATGAT
ATAGACGTTGTGGCTGTTGTAGTTGTACTCCAGCTTGTGCCCCAGGATGTTGCCGTCCTCCTTGAAGTCG
ATGCCCTTCAGCTCGATGCGGTTCACCAGGGTGTCGCCCTCGAACTTCACCTCGGCGCGGGTCTTGTAGT
TGCCGTCGTCCTTGAAGAAGATGGTGCGCTCCTGGACGTAGCCTTCGGGCATGGCGGACTTGAAGAAGTC
GTGCTGCTTCATGTGGTCGGGGTAGCGGCTGAAGCACTGCACGCCGTAGGTCAGGGTGGTCACGAGGGTG
GGCCAGGGCACGGGCAGCTTGCCGGTGGTGCAGATGAACTTCAGGGTCAGCTTGCCGTAGGTGGCATCGC
CCTCGCCCTCGCCGGACACGCTGAACTTGTGGCCGTTTACGTCGCCGTCCAGCTCGACCAGGATGGGCAC
CACCCCGGTGAACAGCTCCTCGCCCTTGCTCACCATGGTGGCGACCGGTGGATCCCGGGCCCGCGGTACC
GTCGACTGCAGAATTCGGTTCACTAAACGAGCCCGGTTCACTAAACGAGCTCTGCTTATATAGACCTCCC
ACCGTACACGCCTACCGCCCATTTGCGTCAATGGGGCGGAGTTGTTACGACATTTTGGAAAGTCCCGTTG
ATTTTGGTGCCAAAACAAACTCCCATTGACGTCAATGGGGTGGAGACTTGGAAATCCCCGTGAGTCAAAC
CGCTATCCACGCCCATTGATGTACTGCCAAAACCGCATCACCATGGTAATAGCGATGACTAATACGTAGA
TGTACTGCCAAGTAGGAAAGTCCCATAAGGTCATGTACTGGGCATAATGCCAGGCGGGCCATTTACCGTC
ATTGACGTCAATAGGGGGCGTACTTGGCATATGATACACTTGATGTACTGCCAAGTGGGCAGTTTACCGT
AAATACTCCACCCATTGACGTCAATGGAAAGTCCCTATTGGCGTTACTATGGGAACATACGTCATTATTG
ACGTCAATGGGCGGGGGTCGTTGGGCGGTCAGCCAGGCGGGCCATTTACCGTAAGTTATGTAACGCGGAA
CTCCATATATGGGCTATGAACTAATGACCCCGTAATTGATTACTATTAATAACTAGCACGCGTTCGAAGC
TTGAGCTCGGTCCCCTCGGGGTTGGGAGGTGGGTCTGAAACGATAATGGTGAATATCCCTGCCTAACTCT
ATTCACTATAGAAAGTACAGCAAAAACTATTCTTAAACCTACCAAGCCTCCTACTATCATTATGAATAAT
TTTATATACCACAGCCAATTTGTTATGTTAAACCAATTCCACAAACTTGCCCATTTATCTAATTCCAATA
ATTCTTGTTCATTCTTTTCTTGCTGGTTTTGCGATTCTTCAATTAAGGAGTGTATTAAGCTTGTGTAATT
GTTAATTTCTCTGTCCCACTCCATCCAGGTCGTGTGATTCCAAATCTGTTCCAGAGATTTATTACTCCAA
CTAGCATTCCAAGGCACAGCAGTGGTGCAAATGAGTTTTCCAGAGCAACCCCAAATCCCCAGGAGCTGTT
GATCCTTTAGGTATCTTTCCACAGCCAGGATTCTTGCCTGGAGCTGCTTGATGCCCCAGACTGTGAGTTG
CAACAGATGCTGTTGCGCCTCAATAGCCCTCAGCAAATTGTTCTGCTGCTGCACTATACCAGACAATAAT
TGTCTGGCCTGTACCGTCAGCGTCATTGACGCTGCGCCCATAGTGCTTCCTGCTGCTCCCAAGAACCCAA
GGAACAAAGCTCCTATTCCCACTGCTCTTTTTTCTCTCTGCACCACTCTTCTCTTTGCCTTGGTGGGTGC
TACTCCTAATGGTTCAATTTTTACTACTTTATATTTATATAATTCACTTCTCCAATTGTCCCTCATATCT
CCTCCTTATGGTGTTTTACTAAACTTTTCCATGTTCTAATCCTCATCCTGTCTACTTGCCACACAATCAT
CACCTGCCATCTGTTTTCCATAATCCCTAATGATCTTTGCTTTTCTTCTTGGCACTACTTTTATGTCACT
ATTATCTTGTATTACTACTGCCCCTTCACCTTTCCAGAGGAGCTTTGCTGGTCCTTTCCAAAGTGGATTT
CTGCTGTCCCTGTAATAAACCCGAAAATTTTGAATTTTTGTAATTTGTTTTTGTAATTCTTTAGTTTGTA
TGTCTGTTGCTATTATGTCTACTATTCTTTCCCCTGCACTGTACCCCCCAATCCCCCCTTTTCTTTTAAA
ATTGTGGATGAATACTGCCATTTGTACTGCTGTCTTAAGATGTTCAGCCTGATCTCTTACCTGTCCTATA
ATTTTCTTTAATTCTTTATTCATAGATTCTACTACTCCTTGACTTTGGGGATTGTAGGGAATTTCCAGGT
CTGAAGATCCTGCTGCTTGCTGTGCTTTTTTCTTACTTTTGTTTTGCTCTTCCTCTATCTTGTCTAAAGC
TTCCTTGGTGTCTTTTATCTCTATCCTTTGATGCACACAATAGAGGGTTGCTACTGTATTATATAATGAT
CTAAGTTCTTCTGATCCTGTCTGAAGGGATGGTTGTAGCTGTCCCAGTATTTGTCTACAGCCTTCTGATG
TTTCTAACAGGCCAGTATTAACTGCGAATCGTTCTAGCTCCCTGCTTGCCCATACTATATGTTTTAATTT
ATATTTTTTCTTTCCCCCTGGCCTTAACCGAATTTTTTCCCATCGCGATCTAATTCTCCCCCGCTTAATA
CTGACGCTCTCGCACCCATCTCTCTCCTTCTAGCCTCCGCTAGTCAAAATTTTTGGCGTACTCACCAGTC
GCCGCCCCTCGCCTCTTGCCGTGCGCGCTTCAGCAAGCCGAGTCCTGCGTCGAGAGAGCTCCTCTGGTTT
CCCTTTCGCTTTCAAGTCCCTGTTCGGGCGCCACTGCTAGAGATTTTCCACACTGACTAAAAGGGTCTGA
GGGATCTCTAGTTACCAGAGTCACACAACAGACGGGCACACACTACTTGAAGCACTCAAGGCAAGCTTTA
TTGAGGCTTAAGCAGTGGGTTCCCTAGTTAGCCAGAGAGCTCCCAGGCTCAGATCTGGTCTAACCAGAGA
GACCCAGTACAGGCAAAAAGCAGCTGCTTATATGCAGGATCTGAGGGCTCGCCACTCCCCAGTCCCGCCC
AGGCCACGCCTCCCATGGTAATAGCGATGACTAATACGTAGATGTACTGCCAAGTAGGAAAGTCCCATAA
GGTCATGTACTGGGCATAATGCCAGGCGGGCCATTTACCGTCATTGACGTCAATAGGGGGCGTACTTGGC
ATATGATACACTTGATGTACTGCCAAGTGGGCAGTTTACCGTAAATACTCCACCCATTGACGTCAATGGA
AAGTCCCTATTGGCGTTACTATGGGAACATACGTCATTATTGACGTCAATGGGCGGGGGTCGTTGGGCGG
TCAGCCAGGCGGGCCATTTACCGTAAGTTATGTAACGCGGAACTCCATATATGGGCTATGAACTAATGAC
CCCGTAATTGATTACTATTAATAACTAGTCAATAATCAATGTCGACCCAGGTGGCACTTTTCGGGGAAAT
GTGCGCGGAACCCCTATTTGTTTATTTTTCTAAATACATTCAAATATGTATCCGCTCATGAGACAATAAC
CCTGATAAATGCTTCAATAATATTGAAAAAGGAAGAGTATGAGTATTCAACATTTCCGTGTCGCCCTTAT
TCCCTTTTTTGCGGCATTTTGCCTTCCTGTTTTTGCTCACCCAGAAACGCTGGTGAAAGTAAAAGATGCT
GAAGATCAGTTGGGTGCACGAGTGGGTTACATCGAACTGGATCTCAACAGCGGTAAGATCCTTGAGAGTT
TTCGCCCCGAAGAACGTTTTCCAATGATGAGCACTTTTAAAGTTCTGCTATGTGGCGCGGTATTATCCCG
TATTGACGCCGGGCAAGAGCAACTCGGTCGCCGCATACACTATTCTCAGAATGACTTGGTTGAGTACTCA
CCAGTCACAGAAAAGCATCTTACGGATGGCATGACAGTAAGAGAATTATGCAGTGCTGCCATAACCATGA
GTGATAACACTGCGGCCAACTTACTTCTGACAACGATCGGAGGACCGAAGGAGCTAACCGCTTTTTTGCA
CAACATGGGGGATCATGTAACTCGCCTTGATCGTTGGGAACCGGAGCTGAATGAAGCCATACCAAACGAC
GAGCGTGACACCACGATGCCTGTAGCAATGGCAACAACGTTGCGCAAACTATTAACTGGCGAACTACTTA
CTCTAGCTTCCCGGCAACAATTAATAGACTGGATGGAGGCGGATAAAGTTGCAGGACCACTTCTGCGCTC
GGCCCTTCCGGCTGGCTGGTTTATTGCTGATAAATCTGGAGCCGGTGAGCGTGGGTCTCGCGGTATCATT
GCAGCACTGGGGCCAGATGGTAAGCCCTCCCGTATCGTAGTTATCTACACGACGGGGAGTCAGGCAACTA
TGGATGAACGAAATAGACAGATCGCTGAGATAGGTGCCTCACTGATTAAGCATTGGTAACTGTCAGACCA
AGTTTACTCATATATACTTTAGATTGATTTAAAACTTCATTTTTAATTTAAAAGGATCTAGGTGAAGATC
CTTTTTGATAATCTCATGACCAAAATCCCTTAACGTGAGTTTTCGTTCCACTGAGCGTCAGACCCCGTAG
AAAAGATCAAAGGATCTTCTTGAGATCCTTTTTTTCTGCGCGTAATCTGCTGCTTGCAAACAAAAAAACC
ACCGCTACCAGCGGTGGTTTGTTTGCCGGATCAAGAGCTACCAACTCTTTTTCCGAAGGTAACTGGCTTC
AGCAGAGCGCAGATACCAAATACTGTTCTTCTAGTGTAGCCGTAGTTAGGCCACCACTTCAAGAACTCTG
TAGCACCGCCTACATACCTCGCTCTGCTAATCCTGTTACCAGTGGCTGCTGCCAGTGGCGATAAGTCGTG
TCTTACCGGGTTGGACTCAAGACGATAGTTACCGGATAAGGCGCAGCGGTCGGGCTGAACGGGGGGTTCG
TGCACACAGCCCAGCTTGGAGCGAACGACCTACACCGAACTGAGATACCTACAGCGTGAGCTATGAGAAA
GCGCCACGCTTCCCGAAGGGAGAAAGGCGGACAGGTATCCGGTAAGCGGCAGGGTCGGAACAGGAGAGCG
CACGAGGGAGCTTCCAGGGGGAAACGCCTGGTATCTTTATAGTCCTGTCGGGTTTCGCCACCTCTGACTT
GAGCGTCGATTTTTGTGATGCTCGTCAGGGGGGCGGAGCCTATGGAAAAACGCCAGCAACGCGGCCTTTT
TACGGTTCCTGGCCTTTTGCTGGCCTTTTGCTCACATGTTCTTTCCTGCGTTATCCCCTGCTTCTGTGGA
TAACCGTATTACCGCCTTTGAGTGAGCTGATACCGCTCGCCGCAGCCGAACGACCGAGCGCAGCGAGTCA
GTGAGCGAGGAAGCGGAAGAGCGCCCAATACGCAAACCGCCTCTCCCCGCGCGTTGGCCGATTCATTAAT
GCAGCGGATCCAGACATGATAAGATACATTGATGAGTTTGGACAAACCACAACTAGAATGCAGTGAAAAA
AATGCTTTATTTGTGAAATTTGTGATGCTATTGCTTTATTTGTAACCATTATAAGCTGCAATAAACAAGT
TAGCTTTTTGCAAAAGCCTAGGCCTCCAAAAAAGCCTCCTCACTACTTCTGGAATAGCTCAGAGGCCGAG
GCGGCCTCGGCCTCTGCATAAATAAAAAAAATTAGTCAGCCATGGGGCGGAGAATGGGCGGAACTGGGCG
GAGTTAGGGGCGGGATGGGCGGAGTTAGGGGCGGGACTATGGTTGCTGACTAATTGAGATGCGGATCCGC
TGGCACGACAGGTTTCCCGACTGGAAAGCGGGCAGTGAGCGCAACGCAATTAATGTGAGTTAGCTCACTC
ATTAGGCACCCCAGGCTTTACACTTTATGCTTCCGGCTCGTATGTTGTGTGGAATTGTGAGCGGATAACA
ATTTCACACAGGAAACAGCTATGACCATGATTACGCCAAGCTTGGGCTGCAGGTCGAGGGATCTCCATAA
GAGAAGAGGGACAGCTATGACTGGGAGTAGTCAGGAGAGGAGGAAAAATCTGGCTAGTAAAACATGTAAG
GAAAATTTTAGGGATGTTAAAGAAAAAAATAACACAAAACAAAATAT
